>Addgene plasmid #216255 | pCMV_RTN3E-mScarlet3 | addgene full sequence | sequence record 429687 | Addgene NGS Result
ACGGTTCCTGGCCTTTTGCTGGCCTTTTGCTCACATGTTCTTTCCTGCGTTATCCCCTGATTCTGTGGAT
AACCGTATTACCGCCATGCATTAGTTATTAATAGTAATCAATTACGGGGTCATTAGTTCATAGCCCATAT
ATGGAGTTCCGCGTTACATAACTTACGGTAAATGGCCCGCCTGGCTGACCGCCCAACGACCCCCGCCCAT
TGACGTCAATAATGACGTATGTTCCCATAGTAACGCCAATAGGGACTTTCCATTGACGTCAATGGGTGGA
GTATTTACGGTAAACTGCCCACTTGGCAGTACATCAAGTGTATCATATGCCAAGTACGCCCCCTATTGAC
GTCAATGACGGTAAATGGCCCGCCTGGCATTATGCCCAGTACATGACCTTATGGGACTTTCCTACTTGGC
AGTACATCTACGTATTAGTCATCGCTATTACCATGGTGATGCGGTTTTGGCAGTACATCAATGGGCGTGG
ATAGCGGTTTGACTCACGGGGATTTCCAAGTCTCCACCCCATTGACGTCAATGGGAGTTTGTTTTGGCAC
CAAAATCAACGGGACTTTCCAAAATGTCGTAACAACTCCGCCCCATTGACGCAAATGGGCGGTAGGCGTG
TACGGTGGGAGGTCTATATAAGCAGAGCTGGTTTAGTGAACCGTCAGATCCGCTAGCGCTACCGGACTCA
GATCTCGAGATGGCGGAGCCGTCGGCGGCCACTCAGTCCCATTCCATCTCCTCGTCGTCCTTCGGAGCCG
AGCCGTCCGCGCCCGGCGGCGGCGGGAGCCCAGGAGCCTGCCCCGCCCTGGGGACGAAGAGCTGCAGCTC
CTCCTGTGCGGATTCCTTTGTTTCTTCCTCTTCCTCTCAGCCTGTATCTCTATTTTCGACCTCACAAGAG
GGATTGAGCTCTCTTTGCTCTGATGAGCCATCTTCAGAAATTATGACTTCTTCCTTTCTTTCATCTTCTG
AAATACATAACACTGGCCTTACAATACTACATGGAGAAAAAAGCCATGTGTTAGGGAGCCAGCCTATTTT
AGCCAAAGAAGGAAAAGACCACTTGGATCTTCTAGATATGAAAAAGATGGAAAAGCCTCAGGGGACCAGC
AACAACGTATCAGACTCTTCAGTTTCTCTTGCAGCAGGAGTTCATTGTGACCGTCCTTCTATTCCAGCCA
GTTTCCCAGAGCATCCTGCTTTTCTCTCAAAGAAAATTGGTCAAGTGGAAGAGCAAATAGATAAAGAGAC
CAAGAACCCAAATGGGGTATCAAGTAGGGAGGCTAAAACTGCATTGGATGCTGATGACAGATTCACTTTG
CTGACAGCCCAGAAACCACCTACTGAGTACTCTAAGGTAGAAGGCATTTATACATATTCTTTGTCTCCAT
CCAAAGTTTCAGGAGATGATGTTATTGAAAAGGATTCCCCTGAATCACCATTTGAAGTAATTATTGACAA
AGCAGCATTTGACAAAGAATTTAAAGACTCATATAAGGAGAGCACAGATGATTTTGGTAGCTGGTCTGTG
CACACTGATAAAGAATCATCCGAAGACATTTCAGAGACTAATGACAAGCTTTTTCCACTGAGAAATAAAG
AGGCAGGACGTTACCCAATGTCTGCATTGCTCAGTAGGCAGTTTTCACACACAAATGCAGCACTGGAAGA
GGTGTCCAGATGCGTGAATGATATGCATAACTTTACTAACGAAATACTGACTTGGGATCTGGTTCCCCAA
GTGAAACAACAGACCGATAAATCTTCTGACTGCATCACAAAAACTACAGGACTTGACATGAGTGAATATA
ATTCAGAAATTCCAGTTGTAAATCTTAAAACTAGCACTCATCAGAAAACTCCTGTATGTTCTATTGATGG
GAGCACTCCCATCACTAAATCAACAGGTGATTGGGCAGAAGCATCTCTCCAGCAAGAAAATGCTATTACT
GGAAAACCTGTACCTGACTCTTTGAATTCCACAAAAGAATTCAGTATCAAAGGTGTGCAAGGCAATATGC
AGAAACAGGATGACACACTTGCAGAATTACCTGGATCTCCACCTGAGAAATGTGACTCTTTGGGTTCTGG
AGTGGCCACAGTGAAAGTGGTTTTACCTGATGACCACCTGAAAGATGAAATGGACTGGCAGAGCTCTGCA
TTGGGAGAAATCACAGAAGCTGATAGTTCTGGTGAGTCTGATGACACAGTAATAGAGGACATCACAGCAG
ATACATCATTTGAAAATAACAAAATTCAGGCTGAAAAACCTGTTTCCATTCCAAGTGCTGTTGTAAAAAC
AGGTGAAAGAGAAATCAAAGAGATTCCCAGTTGTGAGAGAGAAGAAAAAACATCTAAAAACTTTGAAGAA
TTGGTCAGTGACTCTGAGCTGCATCAAGATCAGCCTGATATTCTTGGAAGGAGTCCAGCTAGTGAGGCAG
CATGTTCAAAAGTACCCGATACGAATGTCTCCTTAGAAGATGTGAGTGAAGTTGCTCCTGAAAAGCCTAT
TACTACTGAGAACCCCAAACTTCCTTCAACAGTGTCTCCAAATGTTTTTAATGAGACAGAATTCTCATTA
AATGTGACAACATCTGCCTATTTGGAGTCATTACATGGGAAAAATGTTAAACATATAGATGATTCCTCCC
CAGAGGACCTGATAGCAGCCTTTACAGAAACCAGAGATAAAGGAATAGTAGATAGTGAAAGAAATGCTTT
TAAAGCAATATCAGAGAAGATGACAGACTTTAAAACAACTCCTCCTGTAGAAGTCTTACATGAAAATGAG
TCCGGTGGTTCTGAAATTAAAGACATTGGAAGCAAATACAGTGAACAAAGCAAAGAAACAAATGGAAGTG
AGCCTCTAGGTGTTTTCCCTACCCAAGGTACTCCAGTAGCATCTCTTGACTTAGAACAAGAACAGCTCAC
AATTAAGGCTCTTAAAGAATTAGGTGAAAGACAGGTTGAGAAGTCAACTTCTGCACAGCGTGACGCAGAA
TTGCCTTCTGAAGAAGTACTGAAGCAAACTTTCACATTTGCTCCAGAATCTTGGCCACAGAGATCATATG
ACATCCTAGAACGTAATGTCAAGAATGGATCTGATCTTGGGATTTCCCAGAAGCCCATCACTATCAGAGA
AACTACTAGGGTAGATGCTGTTTCCAGCCTTAGCAAGACTGAATTGGTAAAAAAGCATGTCCTAGCAAGA
CTTCTGACAGACTTCTCAGTGCACGATCTGATTTTCTGGAGAGATGTGAAGAAGACTGGGTTTGTCTTTG
GCACCACGCTGATCATGCTGCTTTCCCTGGCAGCTTTCAGTGTCATCAGTGTGGTTTCTTACCTCATCCT
GGCTCTTCTCTCTGTCACCATCAGCTTCAGGATCTACAAGTCCGTCATCCAAGCTGTACAGAAGTCAGAA
GAAGGCCATCCATTCAAAGCCTACCTGGACGTAGACATTACTCTGTCCTCAGAAGCTTTCCATAATTACA
TGAATGCTGCCATGGTGCACATCAACAGGGCCCTGAAACTCATTATTCGTCTCTTTCTGGTAGAAGATCT
GGTTGACTCCTTGAAGCTGGCTGTCTTCATGTGGCTGATGACCTATGTTGGTGCTGTTTTTAACGGAATC
ACCCTTCTAATTCTTGCTGAACTGCTCATTTTCAGTGTCCCGATTGTCTATGAGAAGTACAAGACCCAGA
TTGATCACTATGTTGGCATCGCCCGAGATCAGACCAAGTCAATTGTTGAAAAGATCCAAGCAAAACTCCC
TGGAATCGCCAAAAAAAAGGCAGAAACGGTACCGCGGGCCCGGGATCCACCGGTCATGGATAGCACCGAG
GCAGTGATCAAGGAGTTCATGCGGTTCAAGGTGCACATGGAGGGCTCCATGAACGGCCACGAGTTCGAGA
TCGAGGGCGAGGGCGAGGGCCGCCCCTACGAGGGCACCCAGACCGCCAAGCTGAGGGTGACCAAGGGTGG
CCCCCTGCCCTTCTCCTGGGACATCCTGTCCCCTCAGTTCATGTACGGCTCCAGGGCCTTCACGAAGCAC
CCCGCCGACATCCCCGACTACTGGAAGCAGTCCTTCCCCGAGGGCTTCAAGTGGGAGCGCGTGATGAACT
TCGAGGACGGCGGCGCCGTGTCCGTGGCCCAGGACACCTCCCTGGAGGACGGCACCCTGATCTACAAGGT
GAAGCTCCGCGGCACCAACTTCCCTCCTGACGGCCCCGTAATGCAGAAGAAGACAATGGGCTGGGAAGCA
TCCACCGAGCGGTTGTACCCCGAGGACGTCGTGCTGAAGGGCGACATTAAGATGGCCCTGCGCCTGAAGG
ACGGCGGCCGCTACCTGGCGGACTTCAAGACCACCTACAGGGCCAAGAAGCCCGTGCAGATGCCCGGCGC
CTTCAACATCGACCGCAAGTTGGACATCACATCCCACAACGAGGACTACACCGTGGTGGAACAGTACGAA
CGCTCCGTGGCCCGCCACTCCACCGGTGGCTCCGGTGGCTCCTGAGCGGCCGCGACTCTAGATCATAATC
AGCCATACCACATTTGTAGAGGTTTTACTTGCTTTAAAAAACCTCCCACACCTCCCCCTGAACCTGAAAC
ATAAAATGAATGCAATTGTTGTTGTTAACTTGTTTATTGCAGCTTATAATGGTTACAAATAAAGCAATAG
CATCACAAATTTCACAAATAAAGCATTTTTTTCACTGCATTCTAGTTGTGGTTTGTCCAAACTCATCAAT
GTATCTTAAGGCGTAAATTGTAAGCGTTAATATTTTGTTAAAATTCGCGTTAAATTTTTGTTAAATCAGC
TCATTTTTTAACCAATAGGCCGAAATCGGCAAAATCCCTTATAAATCAAAAGAATAGACCGAGATAGGGT
[37 nt withheld, positions 4901-4937]
AAAGAACGTGGACTCCAACGTCAAAGG
[49 nt withheld, positions 4965-5013]
T
[91 nt withheld, positions 5015-5105]
G
[124 nt withheld, positions 5107-5230]
CAGGTGGCACTTTTCGGGGAAATGTGCGCGGAACCCCTATTTGTTTATTTTTCTAAATACATTCAAATAT
GTATCCGCTCATGAGACAATAACCCTGATAAATGCTTCAATAATATTGAAAAAGGAAGAGTCCTGAGGCG
GAAAGAACCAGCTGTGGAATGTGTGTCAGTTAGGGTGTGGAAAGTCCCCAGGCTCCCCAGCAGGCAGAAG
TATGCAAAGCATGCATCTCAATTAGTCAGCAACCAGGTGTGGAAAGTCCCCAGGCTCCCCAGCAGGCAGA
AGTATGCAAAGCATGCATCTCAATTAGTCAGCAACCATAGTCCCGCCCCTAACTCCGCCCATCCCGCCCC
TAACTCCGCCCAGTTCCGCCCATTCTCCGCCCCATGGCTGACTAATTTTTTTTATTTATGCAGAGGCCGA
GGCCGCCTCGGCCTCTGAGCTATTCCAGAAGTAGTGAGGAGGCTTTTTTGGAGGCCTAGGCTTTTGCAAA
GATCGATCAAGAGACAGGATGAGGATCGTTTCGCATGATTGAACAAGATGGATTGCACGCAGGTTCTCCG
GCCGCTTGGGTGGAGAGGCTATTCGGCTATGACTGGGCACAACAGACAATCGGCTGCTCTGATGCCGCCG
TGTTCCGGCTGTCAGCGCAGGGGCGCCCGGTTCTTTTTGTCAAGACCGACCTGTCCGGTGCCCTGAATGA
ACTGCAAGACGAGGCAGCGCGGCTATCGTGGCTGGCCACGACGGGCGTTCCTTGCGCAGCTGTGCTCGAC
GTTGTCACTGAAGCGGGAAGGGACTGGCTGCTATTGGGCGAAGTGCCGGGGCAGGATCTCCTGTCATCTC
ACCTTGCTCCTGCCGAGAAAGTATCCATCATGGCTGATGCAATGCGGCGGCTGCATACGCTTGATCCGGC
TACCTGCCCATTCGACCACCAAGCGAAACATCGCATCGAGCGAGCACGTACTCGGATGGAAGCCGGTCTT
GTCGATCAGGATGATCTGGACGAAGAGCATCAGGGGCTCGCGCCAGCCGAACTGTTCGCCAGGCTCAAGG
CGAGCATGCCCGACGGCGAGGATCTCGTCGTGACCCATGGCGATGCCTGCTTGCCGAATATCATGGTGGA
AAATGGCCGCTTTTCTGGATTCATCGACTGTGGCCGGCTGGGTGTGGCGGACCGCTATCAGGACATAGCG
TTGGCTACCCGTGATATTGCTGAAGAGCTTGGCGGCGAATGGGCTGACCGCTTCCTCGTGCTTTACGGTA
TCGCCGCTCCCGATTCGCAGCGCATCGCCTTCTATCGCCTTCTTGACGAGTTCTTCTGAGCGGGACTCTG
GGGTTCGAAATGACCGACCAAGCGACGCCCAACCTGCCATCACGAGATTTCGATTCCACCGCCGCCTTCT
ATGAAAGGTTGGGCTTCGGAATCGTTTTCCGGGACGCCGGCTGGATGATCCTCCAGCGCGGGGATCTCAT
GCTGGAGTTCTTCGCCCACCCTAGGGGGAGGCTAACTGAAACACGGAAGGAGACAATACCGGAAGGAACC
CGCGCTATGACGGCAATAAAAAGACAGAATAAAACGCACGGTGTTGGGTCGTTTGTTCATAAACGCGGGG
TTCGGTCCCAGGGCTGGCACTCTGTCGATACCCCACCGAGACCCCATTGGGGCCAATACGCCCGCGTTTC
TTCCTTTTCCCCACCCCACCCCCCAAGTTCGGGTGAAGGCCCAGGGCTCGCAGCCAACGTCGGGGCGGCA
GGCCCTGCCATAGCCTCAGGTTACTCATATATACTTTAGATTGATTTAAAACTTCATTTTTAATTTAAAA
GGATCTAGGTGAAGATCCTTTTTGATAATCTCATGACCAAAATCCCTTAACGTGAGTTTTCGTTCCACTG
AGCGTCAGACCCCGTAGAAAAGATCAAAGGATCTTCTTGAGATCCTTTTTTTCTGCGCGTAATCTGCTGC
TTGCAAACAAAAAAACCACCGCTACCAGCGGTGGTTTGTTTGCCGGATCAAGAGCTACCAACTCTTTTTC
CGAAGGTAACTGGCTTCAGCAGAGCGCAGATACCAAATACTGTTCTTCTAGTGTAGCCGTAGTTAGGCCA
CCACTTCAAGAACTCTGTAGCACCGCCTACATACCTCGCTCTGCTAATCCTGTTACCAGTGGCTGCTGCC
AGTGGCGATAAGTCGTGTCTTACCGGGTTGGACTCAAGACGATAGTTACCGGATAAGGCGCAGCGGTCGG
GCTGAACGGGGGGTTCGTGCACACAGCCCAGCTTGGAGCGAACGACCTACACCGAACTGAGATACCTACA
GCGTGAGCTATGAGAAAGCGCCACGCTTCCCGAAGGGAGAAAGGCGGACAGGTATCCGGTAAGCGGCAGG
GTCGGAACAGGAGAGCGCACGAGGGAGCTTCCAGGGGGAAACGCCTGGTATCTTTATAGTCCTGTCGGGT
TTCGCCACCTCTGACTTGAGCGTCGATTTTTGTGATGCTCGTCAGGGGGGCGGAGCCTATGGAAAAACGC
CAGCAACGCGGCCTTTTT
Features (pLannotate 1.2.2; 17 found; start..end, strand, type, name):
     25..84      +  rep_origin     RSF ori (fragment): Plasmids containing the RSF 1030 origin of replication can be propagated in E. coli cells that contain additional plasmids with compatible origins.
    152..455     +  enhancer       CMV enhancer: human cytomegalovirus immediate early enhancer
    456..659     +  promoter       CMV promoter: human cytomegalovirus (CMV) immediate early promoter
    682..709     +  misc_feature   MCS (fragment): multiple cloning site
    710..3805    +  CDS            RTN3: RTN3_HUMAN - Also known as ASYIP, NSPL2. Experimental evidence at protein level: Swiss-Prot protein existence level 1. May be involved in membrane trafficking in the early secretory pathway. Inhibits BACE1 activity and amyloid precursor protein processing. May induce caspase-8 cascade and apoptosis. May favor BCL2 translocation to the mitochondria upon endoplasmic reticulum stress. In case of enteroviruses infection, RTN3 may be involved in the viral replication or pathogenesis. Induces the formation of endoplasmic reticulum tubules (PubMed:25612671). From Homo sapiens (Human).
   3806..3834    +  misc_feature   MCS (fragment): multiple cloning site
   3836..4506    +  CDS            mScarlet-2I (fragment): mScarlet-I derivative in which the N- and C-termini have been modified to reduce cytotoxicity (Valbuena et al., 2020) preserves the original mammalian codon optimization
   4541..4624    +  CDS            large T antigen (fragment): large T antigen from SV40 (simian virus 40)
   4647..4768    +  polyA_signal   SV40 poly(A) signal: SV40 polyadenylation signal
   4802..5230    -  rep_origin     f1 ori (sequence partly withheld): f1 bacteriophage origin of replication; arrow indicates direction of (+) strand synthesis
   5257..5361    +  promoter       AmpR promoter: bla
   5363..5720    +  promoter       SV40 promoter: SV40 enhancer and early promoter
   5755..6549    +  CDS            NeoR/KanR: aminoglycoside phosphotransferase from Tn5; aph(3')-II (or nptII); confers resistance to neomycin, kanamycin, and G418 (Geneticin®)
   6570..6722    +  CDS            ble (fragment): BLE_KLEPN - Experimental evidence at protein level: Swiss-Prot protein existence level 1. Binding protein with a strong affinity to the bleomycin family of antibiotics. Binds to CL990; an antimitotic-antibiotic compound. From Klebsiella pneumoniae.
   6781..6828    +  polyA_signal   HSV TK poly(A) signal: herpes simplex virus thymidine kinase polyadenylation signal (Cole and Stacy, 1985)
   6919..6935    -  polyA_signal   bGH poly(A) signal (fragment): bovine growth hormone polyadenylation signal
   7157..7745    +  rep_origin     ori: high-copy-number ColE1/pMB1/pBR322/pUC origin of replication
