[The description below was written by a language model from this plasmid's Addgene catalogue record and pLannotate feature annotations shown in this document.]
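Description:
pCMV_RTN3E-mScarlet3 is a mammalian expression plasmid of about 7.8 kb built on a pCMV backbone, designed to produce human reticulon 3 isoform e (RTN3E) fused at its C terminus to the red fluorescent protein mScarlet3. The roughly 3.1 kb RTN3 coding sequence, inserted by Gibson cloning, sits directly downstream of the human cytomegalovirus immediate-early enhancer and promoter. It is joined through a short remnant of multiple cloning site sequence to the fluorescent protein open reading frame. The automated annotation labels that reading frame as a fragment of an mScarlet-I derivative, which most likely reflects the close sequence relationship among mScarlet variants; the catalogue entry identifies it as mScarlet3. Transcripts are terminated by an SV40 polyadenylation signal.

The backbone has the layout typical of N1-style fluorescent protein vectors. A high-copy ColE1/pUC-type origin supports replication in E. coli, and an f1 origin is also present. A single NeoR/KanR (aminoglycoside phosphotransferase) gene is preceded by both a bacterial bla promoter and the SV40 early promoter and followed by the HSV TK polyadenylation signal. This arrangement gives kanamycin resistance in bacteria and should permit G418 selection in mammalian cells. Small annotated fragments (RSF ori, ble, bGH poly(A), large T antigen) appear to be partial matches to backbone sequence rather than functional elements.

RTN3 is a membrane protein that induces the formation of endoplasmic reticulum tubules, so the fusion can serve both to overexpress this ER-shaping protein and to visualise it in live or fixed cells. The associated publication concerns luminal transport through the ER network and its effect on localized calcium signals, which is consistent with its use in studying ER morphology.
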