Addgene plasmid #216255: pCMV_RTN3E-mScarlet3
Purpose: mammalian expression vector for RTN3E-mScarlet3
Depositing lab: Edward Avezov. Depositing organization: University of Cambridge. Publication: Luminal transport through intact endoplasmic reticulum limits the magnitude of localized Ca(2+) signals. Crapart CC, Scott ZC, Konno T, Sharma A, Parutto P, Bailey DMD, Westrate LM, Avezov E, Koslover EF. Proc Natl Acad Sci U S A. 2024 Mar 26;121(13):e2312172121. doi: 10.1073/pnas.2312172121. Epub 2024 Mar 19. PubMed 38502705.
Backbone
  Vector backbone: pCMV
  Backbone size w/o insert (bp): 4672
  Total vector size (bp): 7766
  Vector type: Mammalian Expression
Growth in bacteria
  Bacterial resistance: Kanamycin, 50 μg/mL
  Growth temperature: 37°C
  Growth strain: DH5alpha
  Copy number: Unknown
Gene/Insert
  Gene/Insert name: reticulon 3 isoform e (alt name: RTN3E)
  Species: H. sapiens (human)
  Insert size (bp): 3096
  GenBank ID: NM_001265589
  Entrez Gene: RTN3 (a.k.a. ASYIP, HAP, NSPL2, NSPLII, RTN3-A1)
  Promoter: CMV
  Tag / fusion protein: mScarlet3 (C terminal on insert)
  Cloning method: Gibson Cloning
  Sequencing primers: 5′ -
Terms and licenses: Academic/Nonprofit Terms; Industry Terms: Not Available to Industry
How to cite: pCMV_RTN3E-mScarlet3 was a gift from Edward Avezov (Addgene plasmid # 216255 ; http://n2t.net/addgene:216255 ; RRID:Addgene_216255)
